Addgene plasmid #61760: pSARSF53-143
Purpose: TvoVMAdC16 intein
Depositing lab: Hideo Iwai. Depositing organization: University of Helsinki, Institute of Biotechnology. Publication: Structure-based engineering and comparison of novel split inteins for protein ligation. Aranko AS, Oeemig JS, Zhou D, Kajander T, Wlodawer A, Iwai H. Mol Biosyst. 2014 May;10(5):1023-34. doi: 10.1039/c4mb00021h. PubMed 24574026.
Backbone
  Vector backbone: pRSFDuet
  Backbone manufacturer: Novagen
  Backbone size w/o insert (bp): 3559
  Total vector size (bp): 4405
  Modifications to backbone: deletion of MCS-2
  Vector type: Bacterial Expression
Growth in bacteria
  Bacterial resistance: Kanamycin, 50 μg/mL
  Growth temperature: 37°C
  Growth strain: DH5alpha
  Copy number: High Copy
Gene/Insert
  Gene/Insert name: TvoVMAdC16 intein (alt name: TvoVMAC16 N-intein)
  Species: Thermoplasma volcanium
  Insert size (bp): 846
  Promoter: T7
  Tag / fusion protein: H6-Smt3 (N terminal on insert)
  Cloning method: Restriction Enzyme; 5′ cloning site BamHI (not destroyed); 3′ cloning site HindIII (not destroyed)
  Sequencing primers: 5′ T7; 3′ T7term
Terms and licenses: Academic/Nonprofit Terms; Industry Terms: Not Available to Industry
How to cite: pSARSF53-143 was a gift from Hideo Iwai (Addgene plasmid # 61760 ; http://n2t.net/addgene:61760 ; RRID:Addgene_61760)
