[The description below was written by a language model from this plasmid's Addgene catalogue record and pLannotate feature annotations shown in this document.]
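Description:
pSARSF53-143 is a bacterial expression plasmid built on the Novagen pRSFDuet backbone, from which the second multiple cloning site has been deleted so that a single T7-driven expression cassette remains. It replicates through the RSF1030 origin, which is compatible with other common origins and so allows co-maintenance with a second plasmid in the same E. coli cell. Selection is by kanamycin, through an aminoglycoside phosphotransferase gene. A lacI gene with its own promoter supplies lac repressor, which binds the lac operator just downstream of the T7 promoter and makes expression IPTG-inducible in hosts that provide T7 RNA polymerase.

The cassette runs from the T7 promoter, lac operator and T7 gene 10 ribosome binding site into an N-terminal hexahistidine tag fused to yeast Smt3 (SUMO), followed by the insert cloned between BamHI and HindIII, and ends at the T7 terminator. The insert is TvoVMAdC16, also listed as the TvoVMAC16 N-intein. It derives from the intein in the V-type ATPase catalytic A subunit (atpA/VMA) of Thermoplasma volcanium, and the name suggests a form lacking the C-terminal 16 residues, that is, the N-terminal piece of an engineered split intein. The H6-Smt3 fusion allows nickel-affinity purification and usually improves solubility, and it can be removed with a SUMO-specific protease. Short S-tag, SET1, capTEV and tetracycline-resistance fragments in the annotation appear to be backbone remnants or partial matches, not functional parts.

The associated work concerns structure-based engineering and comparison of novel split inteins for protein ligation, so the plasmid probably serves to produce this intein fragment for structural or protein trans-splicing studies. The record does not state a partner C-intein construct.
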