Features (pLannotate 1.2.2; 18 found; start..end, strand, type, name):
      1..19      +  promoter       T7 promoter: promoter for bacteriophage T7 RNA polymerase
     20..44      +  protein_bind   lac operator: The lac repressor binds to the lac operator to inhibit transcription in E. coli. This inhibition can be relieved by adding lactose or isopropyl-β-D-thiogalactopyranoside (IPTG). lac repressor encoded by lacI
     59..81      +  RBS            RBS: efficient ribosome binding site from bacteriophage T7 gene 10 (Olins and Rangwala, 1989)
    100..116     +  CDS            capTEV™ (fragment): composite tag for in vivo biotinylation, TEV protease cleavage, and 6xHis tagging
    127..413     +  CDS            SUMO (fragment): cleavable ubiquitin-like protein tag; S. cerevisiae SMT3 (truncated)
    409..930     +  CDS            atpA (fragment): VATA_THEVO - Experimental evidence at protein level: Swiss-Prot protein existence level 1. Produces ATP from ADP in the presence of a proton gradient across the membrane. The archaeal alpha chain is a catalytic subunit. From Thermoplasma volcanium (strain ATCC 51530 / DSM 4299 / JCM 9571 / NBRC 15438 / GSS1).
    959..1000    +  CDS            S-Tag (fragment): affinity and epitope tag derived from pancreatic ribonuclease A
   1030..1047    +  CDS            SET1 (fragment): solubility-enhancement tag derived from T7 phage gene 10B
   1055..1102    +  terminator     T7 terminator: transcription terminator for bacteriophage T7 RNA polymerase
   1266..1323    +  promoter       AmpR promoter (fragment): bla
   1332..2147    -  CDS            KanR: aminoglycoside phosphotransferase; aph(3')-Ia; confers resistance to kanamycin in bacteria or G418 (Geneticin®) in eukaryotes
   2148..2239    -  promoter       AmpR promoter: bla
   2255..3004    -  rep_origin     RSF ori: Plasmids containing the RSF 1030 origin of replication can be propagated in E. coli cells that contain additional plasmids with compatible origins.
   3087..3151    -  CDS            TcR (fragment): tetracycline efflux protein; tet; confers resistance to tetracycline
   3166..3187    -  protein_bind   CAP binding site: CAP binding activates transcription in the presence of cAMP. E. coli catabolite activator protein
   3200..4282    -  CDS            lacI: lac repressor; lacI; The lac repressor binds to the lac operator to inhibit transcription in E. coli. This inhibition can be relieved by adding lactose or isopropyl-β-D-thiogalactopyranoside (IPTG).
   4283..4360    -  promoter       lacI promoter: lacI
   4368..4403    -  CDS            TcR (fragment): tetracycline efflux protein; tet; confers resistance to tetracycline
>Addgene plasmid #61760 | pSARSF53-143 | depositor full sequence | sequence record 100776 | Expected plasmid sequence
TAATACGACTCACTATAGGGGAATTGTGAGCGGATAACAATTCCCCTGTAGAAATAATTTTGTTTAACTT
TAATAAGGAGATATACCATGGGCAGCAGCCATCATCATCATCATCACAGCACTAGTGACTCAGAAGTCAA
TCAAGAAGCTAAGCCAGAGGTCAAGCCAGAAGTCAAGCCTGAGACTCACATCAATTTAAAGGTGTCCGAT
GGATCTTCAGAAATCTTCTTTAAGATCAAAAAGACCACTCCTTTAAGAAGGCTGATGGAAGCGTTCGCTA
AAAGACAGGGTAAGGAAATGGACTCCTTAAGATTCTTGTACGACGGTATTAGAATTCAAGCTGATCAGAC
CCCTGAAGATTTGGACATGGAGGATAACGATATTATTGAGACTCACAGAGAACAGATTGGTGGATCCAAG
TGCGTATCAGGTGAAACACCAGTTTACCTTGCGGATGGCAAGACAATAAAAATAAAGGATCTATACAGTT
CTGAGAGAAAAAAAGAAGATAACATTGTTGAGGCTGGTTCGGGAGAAGAGATAATACATCTAAAAGATCC
CATTCAAATATATTCTTATGTGGACGGGACCATAGTCAGGAGCAGATCAAGACTTCTATACAAGGGCAAG
AGCTCTTATCTTGTGAGGATAGAAACTATTGGCGGAAGATCGGTAAGCGTTACACCAGTTCACAAACTCT
TTGTCCTTACGGAAAAGGGTATCGAAGAGGTTATGGCCTCCAACCTAAAGGTAGGCGACATGATTGCTGC
TGTAGCAGAAAGCGAATCTGAAGCAAGAGACTGCGGAATGAGCGAGGAATGCGTGATGGAAGCAGAAGTT
TATACGTCACTTGAAGCGACATTCGATAGAGTAAAGTCTATAGCGTACGAGAAGGGTGATTTTGATGTAT
ACGATCTTTCCGTACCAGAATAAGCTTGCGGCCGCACTCGAGTCTGGTAAAGAAACCGCTGCTGCGAAAT
TTGAACGCCAGCACATGGACTCGTCTACTAGCGCAGCTTAATTAACCTAGGCTGCTGCCACCGCTGAGCA
ATAACTAGCATAACCCCTTGGGGCCTCTAAACGGGTCTTGAGGGGTTTTTTGCTGAAACCTCAGGCATTT
GAGAAGCACACGGTCACACTGCTTCCGGTAGTCAATAAACCGGTAAACCAGCAATAGACATAAGCGGCTA
TTTAACGACCCTGCCCTGAACCGACGACAAGCTGACGACCGGGTCTCCGCAAGTGGCACTTTTCGGGGAA
ATGTGCGCGGAACCCCTATTTGTTTATTTTTCTAAATACATTCAAATATGTATCCGCTCATGAATTAATT
CTTAGAAAAACTCATCGAGCATCAAATGAAACTGCAATTTATTCATATCAGGATTATCAATACCATATTT
TTGAAAAAGCCGTTTCTGTAATGAAGGAGAAAACTCACCGAGGCAGTTCCATAGGATGGCAAGATCCTGG
TATCGGTCTGCGATTCCGACTCGTCCAACATCAATACAACCTATTAATTTCCCCTCGTCAAAAATAAGGT
TATCAAGTGAGAAATCACCATGAGTGACGACTGAATCCGGTGAGAATGGCAAAAGTTTATGCATTTCTTT
CCAGACTTGTTCAACAGGCCAGCCATTACGCTCGTCATCAAAATCACTCGCATCAACCAAACCGTTATTC
ATTCGTGATTGCGCCTGAGCGAGACGAAATACGCGGTCGCTGTTAAAAGGACAATTACAAACAGGAATCG
AATGCAACCGGCGCAGGAACACTGCCAGCGCATCAACAATATTTTCACCTGAATCAGGATATTCTTCTAA
TACCTGGAATGCTGTTTTCCCGGGGATCGCAGTGGTGAGTAACCATGCATCATCAGGAGTACGGATAAAA
TGCTTGATGGTCGGAAGAGGCATAAATTCCGTCAGCCAGTTTAGTCTGACCATCTCATCTGTAACATCAT
TGGCAACGCTACCTTTGCCATGTTTCAGAAACAACTCTGGCGCATCGGGCTTCCCATACAATCGATAGAT
TGTCGCACCTGATTGCCCGACATTATCGCGAGCCCATTTATACCCATATAAATCAGCATCCATGTTGGAA
TTTAATCGCGGCCTAGAGCAAGACGTTTCCCGTTGAATATGGCTCATACTCTTCCTTTTTCAATATTATT
GAAGCATTTATCAGGGTTATTGTCTCATGAGCGGATACATATTTGAATGTATTTAGAAAAATAAACAAAT
AGGCATGCAGCGCTCTTCCGCTTCCTCGCTCACTGACTCGCTACGCTCGGTCGTTCGACTGCGGCGAGCG
GTGTCAGCTCACTCAAAAGCGGTAATACGGTTATCCACAGAATCAGGGGATAAAGCCGGAAAGAACATGT
GAGCAAAAAGCAAAGCACCGGAAGAAGCCAACGCCGCAGGCGTTTTTCCATAGGCTCCGCCCCCCTGACG
AGCATCACAAAAATCGACGCTCAAGCCAGAGGTGGCGAAACCCGACAGGACTATAAAGATACCAGGCGTT
TCCCCCTGGAAGCTCCCTCGTGCGCTCTCCTGTTCCGACCCTGCCGCTTACCGGATACCTGTCCGCCTTT
CTCCCTTCGGGAAGCGTGGCGCTTTCTCATAGCTCACGCTGTTGGTATCTCAGTTCGGTGTAGGTCGTTC
GCTCCAAGCTGGGCTGTGTGCACGAACCCCCCGTTCAGCCCGACCGCTGCGCCTTATCCGGTAACTATCG
TCTTGAGTCCAACCCGGTAAGACACGACTTATCGCCACTGGCAGCAGCCATTGGTAACTGATTTAGAGGA
CTTTGTCTTGAAGTTATGCACCTGTTAAGGCTAAACTGAAAGAACAGATTTTGGTGAGTGCGGTCCTCCA
ACCCACTTACCTTGGTTCAAAGAGTTGGTAGCTCAGCGAACCTTGAGAAAACCACCGTTGGTAGCGGTGG
TTTTTCTTTATTTATGAGATGATGAATCAATCGGTCTATCAAGTCAACGAACAGCTATTCCGTTACTCTA
GATTTCAGTGCAATTTATCTCTTCAAATGTAGCACCTGAAGTCAGCCCCATACGATATAAGTTGTAATTC
TCATGTTAGTCATGCCCCGCGCCCACCGGAAGGAGCTGACTGGGTTGAAGGCTCTCAAGGGCATCGGTCG
AGATCCCGGTGCCTAATGAGTGAGCTAACTTACATTAATTGCGTTGCGCTCACTGCCCGCTTTCCAGTCG
GGAAACCTGTCGTGCCAGCTGCATTAATGAATCGGCCAACGCGCGGGGAGAGGCGGTTTGCGTATTGGGC
GCCAGGGTGGTTTTTCTTTTCACCAGTGAGACGGGCAACAGCTGATTGCCCTTCACCGCCTGGCCCTGAG
AGAGTTGCAGCAAGCGGTCCACGCTGGTTTGCCCCAGCAGGCGAAAATCCTGTTTGATGGTGGTTAACGG
CGGGATATAACATGAGCTGTCTTCGGTATCGTCGTATCCCACTACCGAGATGTCCGCACCAACGCGCAGC
CCGGACTCGGTAATGGCGCGCATTGCGCCCAGCGCCATCTGATCGTTGGCAACCAGCATCGCAGTGGGAA
CGATGCCCTCATTCAGCATTTGCATGGTTTGTTGAAAACCGGACATGGCACTCCAGTCGCCTTCCCGTTC
CGCTATCGGCTGAATTTGATTGCGAGTGAGATATTTATGCCAGCCAGCCAGACGCAGACGCGCCGAGACA
GAACTTAATGGGCCCGCTAACAGCGCGATTTGCTGGTGACCCAATGCGACCAGATGCTCCACGCCCAGTC
GCGTACCGTCTTCATGGGAGAAAATAATACTGTTGATGGGTGTCTGGTCAGAGACATCAAGAAATAACGC
CGGAACATTAGTGCAGGCAGCTTCCACAGCAATGGCATCCTGGTCATCCAGCGGATAGTTAATGATCAGC
CCACTGACGCGTTGCGCGAGAAGATTGTGCACCGCCGCTTTACAGGCTTCGACGCCGCTTCGTTCTACCA
TCGACACCACCACGCTGGCACCCAGTTGATCGGCGCGAGATTTAATCGCCGCGACAATTTGCGACGGCGC
GTGCAGGGCCAGACTGGAGGTGGCAACGCCAATCAGCAACGACTGTTTGCCCGCCAGTTGTTGTGCCACG
CGGTTGGGAATGTAATTCAGCTCCGCCATCGCCGCTTCCACTTTTTCCCGCGTTTTCGCAGAAACGTGGC
TGGCCTGGTTCACCACGCGGGAAACGGTCTGATAAGAGACACCGGCATACTCTGCGACATCGTATAACGT
TACTGGTTTCACATTCACCACCCTGAATTGACTCTCTTCCGGGCGCTATCATGCCATACCGCGAAAGGTT
TTGCGCCATTCGATGGTGTCCGGGATCTCGACGCTCTCCCTTATGCGACTCCTGCATTAGGAAAT
