>Addgene plasmid #61760 | pSARSF53-143 | addgene partial sequence | sequence record 103834 | T7 5'-TAATACGACTCACTATAGGG-3'
ATTTTGTTTAACTTTAATAAGGAGATATACCATGGGCAGCAGCCATCATCATCATCATCACAGCACTAGT
GACTCAGAAGTCAATCAAGAAGCTAAGCCAGAGGTCAAGCCAGAAGTCAAGCCTGAGACTCACATCAATT
TAAAGGTGTCCGATGGATCTTCAGAAATCTTCTTTAAGATCAAAAAGACCACTCCTTTAAGAAGGCTGAT
GGAAGCGTTCGCTAAAAGACAGGGTAAGGAAATGGACTCCTTAAGATTCTTGTACGACGGTATTAGAATT
CAAGCTGATCAGACCCCTGAAGATTTGGACATGGAGGATAACGATATTATTGAGACTCACAGAGAACAGA
TTGGTGGATCCAAGTGCGTATCAGGTGAAACACCAGTTTACCTTGCGGATGGCAAGACAATAAAAATAAA
GGATCTATACAGTTCTGAGAGAAAAAAAGAAGATAACATTGTTGAGGCTGGTTCGGGAGAAGAGATAATA
CATCTAAAAGATCCCATTCAAATATATTCTTATGTGGACGGGACCATAGTCAGGAGCAGATCAAGACTTC
TATACAAGGGCAAGAGCTCTTATCTTGTGAGGATAGAAACTATTGGCGGAAGATCGGTAAGCGTTACACC
AGTTCACAAACTCTTTGTCCTTACGGAAAAGGGTATCGAAGAGGTTATGGCCTCCAACCTAAAGGTAGGC
GACATGATTGCTGCTGTAGCAGAAAGCGAATCTGAAGCAAGAGACTGCGGAATGAGCGAGGAATGCGTGA
TGGAAGCAGAAGTTTATACGTCACTTGAAGCGACATTCGATAGAGTAAAGTCTATAGCGTAC
