>Addgene plasmid #61760 | pSARSF53-143 | addgene partial sequence | sequence record 103837 | T7term 5'-GCTAGTTATTGCTCAGCGG-3'
AGCTGCGCTAGTAGACGAGTCCATGTGCTGGCGTTCAAATTTCGCAGCAGCGGTTTCTTTACCAGACTCG
AGTGCGGCCGCAAGCTTATTCTGGTACGGAAAGATCGTATACATCAAAATCACCCTTCTCGTACGCTATA
GACTTTACTCTATCGAATGTCGCTTCAAGTGACGTATAAACTTCTGCTTCCATCACGCATTCCTCGCTCA
TTCCGCAGTCTCTTGCTTCAGATTCGCTTTCTGCTACAGCAGCAATCATGTCGCCTACCTTTAGGTTGGA
GGCCATAACCTCTTCGATACCCTTTTCCGTAAGGACAAAGAGTTTGTGAACTGGTGTAACGCTTACCGAT
CTTCCGCCAATAGTTTCTATCCTCACAAGATAAGAGCTCTTGCCCTTGTATAGAAGTCTTGATCTGCTCC
TGACTATGGTCCCGTCCACATAAGAATATATTTGAATGGGATCTTTTAGATGTATTATCTCTTCTCCCGA
ACCAGCCTCAACAATGTTATCTTCTTTTTTTCTCTCAGAACTGTATAGATCCTTTATTTTTATTGTCTTG
CCATCCGCAAGGTAAACTGGTGTTTCACCTGATACGCACTTGGATCCACCAATCTGTTCTCTGTGAGTCT
CAATAATATCGTTATCCTCCATGTCCAAATCTTCAGGGGTCTGATCAGCTTGAATTCTAATACCGTCGTA
CAAGAATCTTAAGGAGTCCATTTCCTTACCCTGTCTTTTAGCGAACGCTTCCATCAGCCTTCTTAAAGGA
GTGGTCTTTTTGATCTTAAAGAAGATTTCTGAAGATCCATCGGACACCTTTAAATTGATGTGAGTCTCAG
GCTTGACTTCTGGCTTGACCTCTGGCTTAGCTTCTTGATTGACTTCTGA
